>Addgene plasmid #199152 | pDS170-enNTS1 | addgene full sequence | sequence record 393468 | Addgene NGS Result
CTCGAGAAATCATAAAAAATTTATTTGCTTTGTGAGCGGATAACAATTATAATAGATTCAATTGTGAGCG
GATAACAATTTCACACAGAATTCTCTAGATAACGAGGGCAAACCATGAAAATAAAAACAGGTGCACGCAT
CCTCGCATTATCCGCATTAACGACGATGATGTTTTCCGCCTCGGCTCTCGCCAAACTCGAGCACCATCAC
CATCACCATCACCATCACCATGCGTCGACCGAAGGTAAACTGGTAATCTGGATTAACGGCGATAAAGGCT
ATAACGGCCTCGCTGAAGTCGGTAAGAAATTCGAGAAAGATACCGGAATTAAAGTCACCGTTGAGCATCC
GGATAAACTGGAAGAGAAATTCCCACAGGTTGCGGCAACTGGCGATGGCCCTGACATTATCTTCTGGGCA
CACGACCGCTTTGGTGGCTACGCTCAATCTGGCCTGTTGGCTGAAATCACCCCGGACAAAGCGTTCCAGG
ACAAGCTGTATCCGTTTACCTGGGATGCCGTACGTTACAACGGCAAGCTGATTGCTTACCCGATCGCTGT
TGAAGCGTTATCGCTGATTTATAACAAGGATCTGCTGCCGAACCCGCCAAAAACCTGGGAAGAGATCCCG
GCGCTGGATAAAGAACTGAAAGCGAAAGGTAAGAGCGCGCTGATGTTCAACCTGCAAGAACCGTACTTCA
CCTGGCCGCTGATTGCTGCTGACGGGGGTTATGCGTTCAAGTATGAAAACGGCAAGTACGACATTAAAGA
CGTGGGCGTGGATAACGCTGGCGCGAAAGCGGGTCTGACCTTCCTGGTTGACCTGATTAAAAACAAACAC
ATGAATGCAGACACCGATTACTCCATCGCAGAAGCTGCCTTTAATAAAGGCGAAACAGCGATGACCATCA
ACGGCCCGTGGGCATGGTCCAACATCGACACCAGCAAAGTGAATTATGGTGTAACGGTACTGCCGACCTT
CAAGGGTCAACCATCCAAACCGTTCGTTGGCGTGCTGAGCGCAGGTATTAACGCCGCCAGTCCGAACAAA
GAGCTGGCAAAAGAGTTCCTCGAAAACTATCTGCTGACTGATGAAGGTCTGGAAGCGGTTAATAAAGACA
AACCGCTGGGTGCCGTAGCGCTGAAGTCTTACGAGGAAGAGTTGGCGAAAGATCCACGTATTGCCGCCAC
CATGGAAAACGCCCAGAAAGGTGAAATCATGCCGAACATCCCGCAGATGTCCGCTTTCTGGTATGCCGTG
CGTACTGCGGTGATCAACGCCGCCAGCGGTCGTCAGACTGTCGATGAAGCCCTGAAAGACGCGCAGACTG
GATCTAACAACAACAACAATAACAATAACAACAACGGTCTCGAAGTGCTGTTTCAGGGCCCGGGATCCAC
CTCTGAATCTGACACCGCGGGTCCGAACTCTGACCTGGACGTGAACACCGACATCTACTCTAAAGTTCTG
GTTACCGCGATTTACCTGGCGCTGTTTGTTGTTGGCACCGTTGGTAACGGTGTTACCCTGTTCACCCTGG
CGCGTAAAAAATCTCTGCAGTCTCTGCAGTCTCGTGTTGACTACTACCTGGGTTCTCTGGCGCTGTCTTC
TCTGCTGATCCTGCTGTTTGCGCTGCCGGTTGATGTGTACAACTTCATCTGGGTTCACCACCCGTGGGCG
TTCGGTGACGCGGGTTGCAAAGGTTACTACTTCCTGCGTGAAGCGTGCACCTACGCGACCGCGCTGAACG
TTGTTTCTCTGTCTGTTGAACGTTACCTGGCGATCTGCCACCCGTTCAAAGCGAAAACCCTGATGTCTCG
TTCTCGTACCAAAAAATTCATCTCTGCGATCTGGCTGGCGTCTGCGCTGCTGTCTCTGCCGATGCTGTTC
ACAATGGGTCTGCAGAACCTGTCTGGTGACGGCACCCACCCGGGTGGTCTGGTTTGCACCCCGATCGTTG
ACACCGCGACCCTGCGTGTTGTTATCCAGCTGAACACCTTCATGTCTTTCCTGTTCCCGATGCTGGTTGC
GTCTATCCTGAACACCGTTATCGCGCGTCGTCTGACCGTTATGGTTCACCAGGCGGCGGAACAGGCGCGT
GTTTCCACCGTTGGCACCCACAACGGTCTGGAACACTCTACCTTCAACATGACCATCGAACCGGGTCGTG
TTCAGGCGCTGCGTCGTGGTGTTCTGGTTCTGCGTGCGGTTGTTATCGCGTTCGTTGTTTGCTGGCTGCC
GTACCACGTTCGTCGTCTGATGTTCGTGTACATCTCTGACGAACAGTGGACCACCGCGCTGTTCGACTTC
TACCACTACTTCTACATGCTGTCTAACGCGCTGGTTTACGTTTCTGCGGCGATCAACCCGATCCTGTACA
ACCTGGTTTCTGCGAACTTCCGTCAGGTTTTCCTGTCTACCCTGGCGAGCCTGAGTCCGGGTTGGCGTCA
CCGTCGTAAAAAACGTCCGACCTTCTCTCGTAAACCGAACTCTATGTCTTCTAACCACGCGTTCTCTACC
GCTAGCGGTCTGAACGATATCTTCGAAGCTCAGAAAATCGAATGGCACGAAGGCTCTGGACTAGAGGTCT
TATTCCAAGGTCCAGGCGGGGGCTCAGGCGGTGGCTCTAGCAAAGGAGAAGAACTTTTCACTGGAGTTGT
CCCAATTCTTGTTGAATTAGATGGTGATGTTAATGGGCACAAATTTTCTGTCCGTGGAGAGGGTGAAGGT
GATGCTACAAACGGAAAACTCACCCTTAAATTTATTTGCACTACTGGAAAACTACCTGTTCCGTGGCCAA
CACTTGTCACTACTCTGACCTATGGTGTTCTATGCTTTTCCCGTTATCCGGATCACATGAAACGGCATGA
CTTTTTCAAGAGTGCCATGCCCGAAGGTTATGTACAGGAACGCACTATATCTTTCAAAGATGACGGGACC
TACAAGACGCGTGCTGAAGTCAAGTTTGAAGGTGATACCCTTGTTAATCGTATCGAGTTAAAAGGTATTG
ATTTTAAAGAAGATGGAAACATTCTCGGACACAAACTGGAGTACAACTTTAACTCACACAATGTATACAT
CACGGCAGACAAACAAAAGAATGGAATCAAAGCGTACTTCAAAATTCGCCACAACGTTGAAGATGGTTCC
GTTCAACTAGCAGACCATTATCAACAAAATACTCCAATTGGCGATGGCCCTGTCCTTTTACCAGACAACC
ATTACCTCTCGACACAATCTGTTCTTTCGAAAGATCCCAACGAAAAGCGTGACCACATGGTCCTTCTTGA
GGATGTAACTGCTGCTGGGATTACACATGGCATGGATGAACTCTACAAACACCATCACCATCACCATCAC
CATCACCATTAATAAAAGCTTAATTAGCTGAGCTTGGACTCCTGTTGATAGATCCAGTAATGACCTCAGA
ACTCCATCTGGATTTGTTCAGAACGCTCGGTTGCCGCCGGGCGTTTTTTATTGGTGAGAATCCAAGCTAG
TAGTACTGCGATGAGTGGCAGGGCGGGGCGTAATTTTTTTAAGGCAGTTATTGGTGCCCTTAAACGCCTG
GGGTAATGACTCTCTAGTTTGAGGCATCAAATAAAACGAAAGGCTCAGTCGAAAGACTGGGCCTTTCGTT
TTATCTGTTGTTTGTCGGTGAACGCTCTCCTGAGTAGGACAAATCCGCCGCTCTAGAGATTTCCCTCGAC
AATTCGCGCTAACTTACATTAATTGCGTTGCGCTCACTGCCCGCTTTCCAGTCGGGAAACCTGTCGTGCC
AGCTGCATTAATGAATCGGCCAACGCGCGGGGAGAGGCGGTTTGCGTATTGGGCGCCAGGGTGGTTTTTC
TTTTCACCAGTGAGACGGGCAACAGCTGATTGCCCTTCACCGCCTGGCCCTGAGAGAGTTGTAGCAAGCG
GTCCACGCTGGTTTGCCCCAGCAGGCGAAAATCCTGTTTGATGGTGGTTAACGGCGGGATATAACATGAG
CTGTCTTCGGTATCGTCGTATCCCACTACCGAGATATCCGCACCAACGCGCAGCCCGGACTCGGTAATGG
CGCGCATTGCGCCCAGCGCCATCTGATCGTTGGCAACCAGCATCGCAGTGGGAACGATGCCCTCATTCAG
CATTTGCATGGTTTGTTGAAAACCGGACATGGCACTCCAGTCGCCTTCCCGTTCCGCTATCGGCTGAATT
TGATTGCGAGTGAGATATTTATGCCAGCCAGCCAGACGCAGACGCGCCGAGACAGAACTTAATGGGCCCG
CTAACAGCGCGATTTGCTGGTGACCCAATGCGACCAGATGCTCCACGCCCAGTCGCGTACCGTCTTCATG
GGAGAAAATAATACTGTTGATGGGTGTCTGGTCAGAGACATCAAGAAATAACGCCGGAACATTAGTGCAG
GCAGCTTCCACAGCAATGGCATCCTGGTCATCCAGCGGATAGTTAATGATCAGCCCACTGACGCGTTGCG
CGAGAAGATTGTGCACCGCCGCTTTACAGGCTTCGACGCCGCTTCGTTCTACCATCGACACCACCACGCT
GGCACCCAGTTGATCGGCGCGAGATTTAATCGCCGCGACAATTTGCGACGGCGCGTGCAGGGCCAGACTG
GAGGTGGCAACGCCAATCAGCAACGACTGTTTGCCCGCCAGTTGTTGTGCCACGCGGTTGGGAATGTAAT
TCAGCTCCGCCATCGCCGCTTCCACTTTTTCCCGCGTTTTCGCAGAAACGTGGCTGGCCTGGTTCACCAC
GCGGGAAACGGTCTGATAAGAGACACCGGCATACTCTGCGACATCGTATAACGTTACTGGTTTCACATTC
ACCACCCTGAATTGACTCTCTTCCGGGCGCTATCATGCCATACCGCGAAAGGTTTTGCACCTTTCGATGG
TGTCAACGTAAATGCATGCCGCTTCGCCTTCCCTAGCTAGAGCTGCCTCGCGCGTTTCGGTGATGACGGT
GAAAACCTCTGACACATGCAGCTCCCGGAGACGGTCACAGCTTGTCTGTAAGCGGATGCCGGGAGCAGAC
AAGCCCGTCAGGGCGCGTCAGCGGGTGTTGGCGGGTGTCGGGGCGCAGCCATGACCCAGTCACGTAGCGA
TAGCGGAGTGTATACTGGCTTAACTATGCGGCATCAGAGCAGATTGTACTGAGAGTGCACCATATGCGGT
GTGAAATACCGCACAGATGCGTAAGGAGAAAATACCGCATCAGGCGCTCTTCCGCTTCCTCGCTCACTGA
CTCGCTGCGCTCGGTCGTTCGGCTGCGGCGAGCGGTATCAGCTCACTCAAAGGCGGTAATACGGTTATCC
ACAGAATCAGGGGATAACGCAGGAAAGAACATGTGAGCAAAAGGCCAGCAAAAGGCCAGGAACCGTAAAA
AGGCCGCGTTGCTGGCGTTTTTCCATAGGCTCCGCCCCCCTGACGAGCATCACAAAAATCGACGCTCAAG
TCAGAGGTGGCGAAACCCGACAGGACTATAAAGATACCAGGCGTTTCCCCCTGGAAGCTCCCTCGTGCGC
TCTCCTGTTCCGACCCTGCCGCTTACCGGATACCTGTCCGCCTTTCTCCCTTCGGGAAGCGTGGCGCTTT
CTCATAGCTCACGCTGTAGGTATCTCAGTTCGGTGTAGGTCGTTCGCTCCAAGCTGGGCTGTGTGCACGA
ACCCCCCGTTCAGCCCGACCGCTGCGCCTTATCCGGTAACTATCGTCTTGAGTCCAACCCGGTAAGACAC
GACTTATCGCCACTGGCAGCAGCCACTGGTAACAGGATTAGCAGAGCGAGGTATGTAGGCGGTGCTACAG
AGTTCTTGAAGTGGTGGCCTAACTACGGCTACACTAGAAGGACAGTATTTGGTATCTGCGCTCTGCTGAA
GCCAGTTACCTTCGGAAAAAGAGTTGGTAGCTCTTGATCCGGCAAACAAACCACCGCTGGTAGCGGTGGT
TTTTTTGTTTGCAAGCAGCAGATTACGCGCAGAAAAAAAGGATCTCAAGAAGATCCTTTGATCTTTTCTA
CGGGGTCTGACGCTCAGTGGAACGAAAACTCACGTTAAGGGATTTTGGTCATGAGATTATCAAAAAGGAT
CTTCACCTAGATCCTTTTAAATTAAAAATGAAGTTTTAAATCAATCTAAAGTATATATGAGTAAACTTGG
TCTGACAGTTACCAATGCTTAATCAGTGAGGCACCTATCTCAGCGATCTGTCTATTTCGTTCATCCATAG
TTGCCTGACTCCCCGTCGTGTAGATAACTACGATACGGGAGGGCTTACCATCTGGCCCCAGTGCTGCAAT
GATACCGCGAGACCCACGCTCACCGGCTCCAGATTTATCAGCAATAAACCAGCCAGCCGGAAGGGCCGAG
CGCAGAAGTGGTCCTGCAACTTTATCCGCCTCCATCCAGTCTATTAATTGTTGCCGGGAAGCTAGAGTAA
GTAGTTCGCCAGTTAATAGTTTGCGCAACGTTGTTGCCATTGCTACAGGCATCGTGGTGTCACGCTCGTC
GTTTGGTATGGCTTCATTCAGCTCCGGTTCCCAACGATCAAGGCGAGTTACATGATCCCCCATGTTGTGC
AAAAAAGCGGTTAGCTCCTTCGGTCCTCCGATCGTTGTCAGAAGTAAGTTGGCCGCAGTGTTATCACTCA
TGGTTATGGCAGCACTGCATAATTCTCTTACTGTCATGCCATCCGTAAGATGCTTTTCTGTGACTGGTGA
GTACTCAACCAAGTCATTCTGAGAATAGTGTATGCGGCGACCGAGTTGCTCTTGCCCGGCGTCAATACGG
GATAATACCGCGCCACATAGCAGAACTTTAAAAGTGCTCATCATTGGAAAACGTTCTTCGGGGCGAAAAC
TCTCAAGGATCTTACCGCTGTTGAGATCCAGTTCGATGTAACCCACTCGTGCACCCAACTGATCTTCAGC
ATCTTTTACTTTCACCAGCGTTTCTGGGTGAGCAAAAACAGGAAGGCAAAATGCCGCAAAAAAGGGAATA
AGGGCGACACGGAAATGTTGAATACTCATACTCTTCCTTTTTCAATATTATTGAAGCATTTATCAGGGTT
ATTGTCTCATGAGCGGATACATATTTGAATGTATTTAGAAAAATAAACAAATAGGGGTTCCGCGCACATT
TCCCCGAAAAGTGCCACCTGACGTCTAAGAAACCATTATTATCATGACATTAACCTATAAAAATAGGCGT
ATCACGAGGCCCTTTCGTCTTCAC
Features (pLannotate 1.2.2; 19 found; start..end, strand, type, name):
     10..54      +  promoter       T5 promoter: bacteriophage T5 promoter for E. coli RNA polymerase, with embedded lac operator
     62..78      +  protein_bind   lac operator: The lac repressor binds to the lac operator to inhibit transcription in E. coli. This inhibition can be relieved by adding lactose or isopropyl-β-D-thiogalactopyranoside (IPTG). lac repressor encoded by lacI
    115..200     +  CDS            MBP (fragment): maltose binding protein from E. coli; malE; This gene encodes a signal sequence that can direct MBP to the bacterial periplasm.
    202..231     +  CDS            10xHis: 10xHis affinity tag
    241..1329    +  CDS            MBP: maltose binding protein from E. coli; malE (mutated); This version of the gene does not encode a signal sequence, so MBP will remain in the cytosol.
   1378..2526    +  CDS            Ntsr1 (fragment): NTR1_RAT - Also known as Ntsr. Experimental evidence at protein level: Swiss-Prot protein existence level 1. G-protein coupled receptor for the tridecapeptide neurotensin (NTS) (PubMed:23051748, PubMed:24453215, PubMed:26205105). Signaling is effected via G proteins that activate a phosphatidylinositol-calcium second messenger system. Signaling leads to the activation of downstream MAP kinases and protects cells against apoptosis (By similarity). From Rattus norvegicus (Rat).
   2530..2571    +  CDS            AviTag™ (fragment): peptide tag that allows for enzymatic biotinylation
   2629..3339    +  CDS            muGFP: muGFP is a basic (constitutively fluorescent) green fluorescent protein published in 2018, derived from Aequorea victoria.
   3340..3369    +  CDS            10xHis: 10xHis affinity tag
   3397..3491    +  terminator     lambda t0 terminator: transcription terminator from phage lambda
   3502..3533    +  CDS            CmR (fragment): chloramphenicol acetyltransferase; cat; confers resistance to chloramphenicol
   3598..3684    +  terminator     rrnB T1 terminator: Escherichia coli rrnB; transcription terminator T1 from the E. coli rrnB gene
   3744..4826    -  CDS            lacI: lac repressor; lacI; The lac repressor binds to the lac operator to inhibit transcription in E. coli. This inhibition can be relieved by adding lactose or isopropyl-β-D-thiogalactopyranoside (IPTG).
   4827..4904    -  promoter       lacIq promoter: lacI (mutant); In the lacIq allele, a single base change in the promoter boosts expression of the lacI gene about 10-fold.
   4941..4982    +  CDS            rop (fragment): Rop protein, which maintains plasmids at low copy number; rop
   5084..5224    +  misc_feature   bom: basis of mobility region from pBR322
   5410..5998    -  rep_origin     ori: high-copy-number ColE1/pMB1/pBR322/pUC origin of replication
   6169..7029    -  CDS            AmpR: β-lactamase; bla; confers resistance to ampicillin, carbenicillin, and related antibiotics
   7030..7134    -  promoter       AmpR promoter: bla
