[The description below was written by a language model from this plasmid's Addgene catalogue record and pLannotate feature annotations shown in this document.]
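Description:
pDS170-enNTS1 is a 7.2 kb bacterial expression plasmid for producing enNTS1, a thermostabilised variant of rat neurotensin receptor 1 (Ntsr1), in E. coli. It is built on the in-house pDS170 backbone, which carries a ColE1/pBR322-type origin with the bom region and only a fragment of rop. The depositor lists it as low copy, although the annotation tool labels the origin generically as high copy. Selection is by ampicillin through the β-lactamase gene. A short remnant of a chloramphenicol acetyltransferase gene lies between the terminators and is not expected to be functional.

Expression is driven by a phage T5 promoter with lac operator sites. A plasmid-borne lacI gene under the lacIq promoter keeps it repressed, so transcription is inducible with IPTG. The open reading frame begins with a short MBP fragment annotated as the signal-sequence portion, followed by a 10xHis tag and mature maltose-binding protein. The receptor insert, cloned between retained BamHI and NheI sites, comes next, and then an Avi tag for enzymatic biotinylation and the monomeric green fluorescent protein muGFP. The feature table also shows a second 10xHis tag after muGFP that the catalogue entry does not list. Lambda t0 and rrnB T1 terminators close the cassette.

The receptor carries V208M, C273S, C391S and C393S relative to the parent variant NTS1-B5. The fusion partners can support membrane targeting, affinity purification and fluorescence monitoring of expression. The associated literature describes methionine-labelled receptor preparations for solution NMR studies of how ligands affect receptor dynamics.
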