Addgene plasmid #199152: pDS170-enNTS1
Purpose: JZ73, bacterial expression construct expressing thermostabilised rat neurotensin receptor 1 (enNTS1)
Depositing lab: Daniel Scott. Depositing organization: Florey Institute of Neuroscience and Mental Health. Publication: Ligands selectively tune the local and global motions of neurotensin receptor 1 (NTS(1)). Bumbak F, Pons M, Inoue A, Paniagua JC, Yan F, Wu H, Robson SA, Bathgate RAD, Scott DJ, Gooley PR, Ziarek JJ. Cell Rep. 2023 Jan 31;42(1):112015. doi: 10.1016/j.celrep.2023.112015. Epub 2023 Jan 20. PubMed 36680775.
Backbone
  Vector backbone: pDS170
  Backbone manufacturer: Internal Lab Plasmid
  Backbone size w/o insert (bp): 6112
  Total vector size (bp): 7234
  Vector type: Bacterial Expression
Growth in bacteria
  Bacterial resistance: Ampicillin, 100 μg/mL
  Growth temperature: 37°C
  Growth strain: DH5alpha
  Copy number: Low Copy
Gene/Insert
  Gene/Insert name: enNTS1 (alt name: Thermostabilised rat neurotensin receptor 1)
  Species: R. norvegicus (rat)
  Insert size (bp): 1122
  Mutation: V208M, C273S, C391S and C393S (over NTS1-B5)
  Entrez Gene: Ntsr1 (a.k.a. Ntsr)
  Promoter: Lac/T5
  Tag / fusion protein: MBP (N terminal on backbone); muGFP (C terminal on backbone); 10xHis tag (N terminal on backbone); Avi tag (C terminal on backbone)
  Cloning method: Restriction Enzyme; 5′ cloning site BamHI (not destroyed); 3′ cloning site NheI (not destroyed)
  Sequencing primers: 5′ CTGAAAGACGCGCAGAC; 3′ ATCCATGCCATGTGTAATCCCAG
Terms and licenses: Academic/Nonprofit Terms; Industry Terms: Not Available to Industry
Depositor comments: For additional information, please refer to: Bumbak et al. 2018 "Optimization and 13CH3 methionine labeling of a signaling competent neurotensin receptor 1 variant for NMR studies" BBA Biomembranes. https://doi.org/10.1016/j.bbamem.2018.03.020 Bumbak et al. 2019 "Expression and Purification of a Functional E. coli 13CH3-Methionine-Labeled Thermostable Neurotensin Receptor 1 Variant for Solution NMR Studies" Methods Mol Biol. https://doi.org/10.1007/978-1-4939-9121-1_3
How to cite: pDS170-enNTS1 was a gift from Daniel Scott (Addgene plasmid # 199152 ; http://n2t.net/addgene:199152 ; RRID:Addgene_199152)
